>Addgene plasmid #20291 | WT lamin A minigene | addgene partial sequence | sequence record 26140 | 20291 with EGFP-C
CTCTCGGCATGGACGAGCTGTACAAGTCCGGACTCAGATCTCGAGCTCAAGCTTCGAATTGTACGGCTCT
CATCAACTCCACTGGGGAAGAAGTGGCCATGCGCAAGCTGGTGCGCTCAGTGACTGTGGTTGAGGACGAC
GAGGATGAGGATGGAGATGACCTGCTCCATCACCACCACGGCTCCCACTGCAGCAGCTCGGGGGACCCCG
CTGAGTACAACCTGCGCTCGCGCACCGTGCTGTGCGGGACCTGCGGGCAGCCTGCCGACAAGGCATCTGC
CAGCGGCTCAGGAGCCCAGGTGGGCGGACCCATCTCCTCTGGCTCTTCTGCCTCCAGTGTCACGGTCACT
CGCAGCTACCGCAGTGTGGGGGGCAGTGGGGGTGGCAGCTTCGGGGACAATCTGGTCACCCGCTCCTACC
TCCTGGGCAACTCCAGCCCCCGAACCCAGGTGAGTTGTCTCTGCTTTTGTCTCCAAATCCTGCAGGCGGG
TCCCTGGTCATCGAGGGGTAGGACGAGGTGGCCTTGCAGGGGGGGGAGCCTGCCTTCTCTTCCGCAGCCC
GGGGGAGTGGGAGCCTCCTCCCCACAGCCTGAGTCCTAGACAGCCCACCTCTGCATCCTGCCCTC
