>Addgene plasmid #20291 | WT lamin A minigene | addgene partial sequence | sequence record 26141 | 20291 with SV40pA-R
GTTAACAACAACAATTGCATTCATTTTATGTTTCAGGTTCAGGGGGAGGTGTGGGAGGTTTTTTAAAGCA
AGTAAAACCTCTACAAATGTGGTATGGCTGATTATGATCAGTTATCTAGATCCGGTGGATCCGCTGCAGC
AGATCTAAAGGGTTTCTAGACGCTTTTTTTTTTTTTTTTTTTTTTTTTTTTTTTTTTTTTTTTTGCNTGG
GTTTTTCCTTCANNANAAAANCNNNGNAAAAAAAAACTTNTNTTNNAAAAAAAAATNNNNAAAAAAAAAA
CCAAAGGGNTNTTTTTTTTTGGNTTNNNNCCCCCTCCCNTGANNTGNAGGGGAGGGGGGGGGNNTGANGN
GAGGANGANNCNNGAANNCNCCNCCCCCNCCCC
