[The description below was written by a language model from this plasmid's Addgene catalogue record.]
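Description:
WT lamin A minigene is a mammalian expression plasmid built on the pEGFP-C1 backbone (about 4.7 kb without insert). It is propagated in E. coli under kanamycin selection, and the same resistance cassette allows G418 (neomycin) selection in mammalian cells. The record does not state the promoter or list individual backbone features. The pEGFP-C1 design places GFP upstream of the cloning site, so the insert is expressed as an N-terminal GFP fusion.

The payload is a truncated, intron-containing portion of human LMNA rather than a full lamin A coding sequence. According to the depositor's notes, genomic intron 11, amplified from HeLa DNA together with flanking parts of exons 11 and 12, was inserted between exon 11 and exon 12 of the lamin A cDNA in a GFP-lamin A parent plasmid by multi-step overlap PCR. The cDNA region from exon 1 through the first part of exon 9 was then removed by restriction digestion, end filling and self-ligation. This leaves GFP fused to the remainder of exon 9 through exon 12, with intron 11 as the only intron, so the transcript must be spliced at the exon 11/exon 12 junction.

This version carries the wild-type exon 11 sequence. A companion mutant minigene was made in the same way with a single-base change in exon 11. The associated publication concerns Hutchinson-Gilford progeria syndrome, so the pair appears intended as a splicing reporter. The wild-type construct would serve as the control for comparing normal and aberrant exon 11 splice site use in transfected cells, with the GFP tag allowing the protein products to be detected.
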