Addgene plasmid #20291: WT lamin A minigene
Depositing lab: Tom Misteli. Depositing organization: National Cancer Institute (NCI). Publication: Reversal of the cellular phenotype in the premature aging disease Hutchinson-Gilford progeria syndrome. Scaffidi P, Misteli T. Nat Med. 2005 Apr . 11(4):440-5. 10.1038/nm1204 PubMed 15750600.
Backbone
  Vector backbone: pEGFP-C1
  Backbone manufacturer: Clontech
  Backbone size w/o insert (bp): 4700
  Vector type: Mammalian Expression
  Selectable markers: Neomycin (select with G418)
Growth in bacteria
  Bacterial resistance: Kanamycin, 50 μg/mL
  Growth temperature: 37°C
  Growth strain: DH5alpha
  Copy number: Unknown
Gene/Insert
  Gene/Insert name: lamin A (alt name: LMNA)
  Species: H. sapiens (human)
  Entrez Gene: LMNA (a.k.a. CDCD1, CDDC, CMD1A, CMT2B1, EMD2, FPL, FPLD, FPLD2, HGPS, IDC, LDP1, LFP, LGMD1B, LMN1, LMNC, LMNL1, MADA, PRO1)
  Tag / fusion protein: GFP (N terminal on backbone)
  Cloning method: Restriction Enzyme; 5′ cloning site SacII (not destroyed); 3′ cloning site XbaI (not destroyed)
  Sequencing primers: 5′ EGFP-C
Terms and licenses: Academic/Nonprofit Terms; Industry Terms: Not Available to Industry
Depositor comments: To generate the wt lamin A minigene, intron 11 was first introduced between exon 11 and exon 12 in the lamin A cDNA in pEGFP-lamin A using a multi-step PCR reaction. In the fist step a region of the lamin A gene containing the last 156 bp of exon 11, intron 11 and the first 31 bp of exon 12 was amplified by PCR from genomic DNA obtained from HeLa cells, using the primers: LMNA-mini11wtF (5’-GCCCAGGTGGGCGGACCCATC-3’)/LMNA-mini12R (5’-CAGATTACATGATGCTGCAGTTCTG-3’). In the second step, a region of pEGFP-lamin A from the last 37 bp of exon 9 to the mutated region in exon 11 was amplified using the primers LMNA-mini9F/LMNA-mini11wtR (5’-GATGGGTCCGCCCACCTGGGC-3’). In the third step a region of pEGFP-lamin A containing the last 240 bp of exon 12 was amplified using the primers: LMNA-mini12F (5’-CAGAACTGCAGCATCATGTAATCTG-3’)/ GFPvectorR. The PCR products obtained from the first and third steps were mixed and used in a fourth PCR reaction in the presence of the primers LMNA-mini11wtF/GFPvectorR. The obtained PCR product was then mixed with the product obtained from the second step and used in a fifth PCR reaction with the primers: LMNA-mini9F/ GFPvectorR. The final amplification product was cloned into the BsiWI/XbaI site of pEGFP-lamin A to obtain wt pEGFP-lamin Aintr11. To generate the minigene wt pEGFP-lamin Aintr11 was digested with EcoRI and BstWI enzymes to remove a region of lamin A cDNA from exon 1 to the first 91 bp of exon 9, filled with Klenow enzyme and self-ligated. The mutated minigene was generated with the same procedure, substituting primers LMNA-mini11wtF e LMNA-mini11wtR respectively with: LMNA-mini11mutF (5’-GCCCAGGTGGGTGGACCCATC-3’) and LMNA-mini11mut R (5’-GATGGGTCCACCCACCTGGGC-3’).
How to cite: WT lamin A minigene was a gift from Tom Misteli (Addgene plasmid # 20291 ; http://n2t.net/addgene:20291 ; RRID:Addgene_20291)
